>Addgene plasmid #249134 | pSA073 HBB_IVS2-Cas9-BFP | addgene full sequence | sequence record 496493 | Addgene NGS Result
GAAGATCCTTTGATCTTTTCTACGGGGTCTGACGCTCAGTGGAACGAAAACTCACGTTAAGGGATTTTGG
TCATGAGATTATCAAAAAGGATCTTCACCTAGATCCTTTTAAATTAAAAATGAAGTTTTAAATCAATCTA
AAGTATATATGAGTAAACTTGGTCTGACAGTTACCAATGCTTAATCAGTGAGGCACCTATCTCAGCGATC
TGTCTATTTCGTTCATCCATAGTTGCATTTAAATTTCCGAACTCTCCAAGGCCCTCGTCGGAAAATCTTC
AAACCTTTCGTCCGATCCATCTTGCAGGCTACCTCTCGAACGAACTATCGCAAGTCTCTTGGCCGGCCTT
GCGCCTTGGCTATTGCTTGGCAGCGCCTATCGCCAGGTATTACTCCAATCCCGAATATCCGAGATCGGGA
TCACCCGAGAGAAGTTCAACCTACATCCTCAATCCCGATCTATCCGAGATCCGAGGAATATCGAAATCGG
GGCGCGCCTGGCCTCCGCGCCGGGTTTTGGCGCCTCCCGCGGGCGCCCCCCTCGTCACGGCGAGCGCTGC
CACGTCAGACGAAGGGCGCAGGAGCGTCCTGATCCTTCCGCCCGGACGCTCAGGACAGCGGCCCGCTGCT
CATAAGACTCGGCCTTAGAACCCCAGTATCAGCAGAAGGACATTTTAGGACGGGACTTGGGTGACTCTAG
GGCACTGGTTTTCTTTCCAGAGAGCGGAACAGGCGAGGAAAAGTAGTCCCTTCTCGGCGATTCTGCGGAG
GGATCTCCGTGGGGCGGTGAACGCCGATGATTATATAAGGACGCGCCGGGTGTGGCACAGCTAGTTCCGT
CGCAGCCGGGATTTGGGTCGCGGTTCTTGTTTGTGGATCGCTGTGATCGTCACTTGGTGAGTAGCGGGCT
GCTGGGCTGGCCGGGGCTTTCGTGGCCGCCGGGCCGCTCGGTGGGACGGAAGCGTGTGGAGAGACCGCCA
AGGGCTGTAGTCTGGGTCCGCGAGCAAGGTTGCCCTGAACTGGGGGTTGGGGGGAGCGCAGCAAAATGGC
GGCTGTTCCCGAGTCTTGAATGGAAGACGCTTGTGAGGCGGGCTGTGAGGTCGTTGAAACAAGGTGGGGG
GCATGGTGGGCGGCAAGAACCCAAGGTCTTGAGCCCTTCGCTAATGCGGGAAAGCTCTTATTCGGGTGAG
ATGGGCTGGGCACCATCTGGGGACCCTGACGTGAAGTTTGTCACTGACTGGAGAACTCGGTTTGTCGTCT
GTTGCGGGGGCGGCAGTTATGGCGGTGCCGTTGGGCAGTGCACCCGTACCTTTGGGAGCGCGCGCCCTCG
TCGTGTCGTGACGTCACCCGTTCTGTTGGCTTATAATGCAGGGTGGGGCCACCTGCCGGTAGGTGTGCGG
TAGGCTTTTCTCCGTCGCAGGACGCAGGGTTCGGGCCTAGGGTAGGCTCTCCTGAATCGACAGGCGCCGG
ACCTCTGGTGAGGGGAGGGATAAGTGAGGCGTCAGTTTCTTTGGTCGGTTTTATGTACCTATCTTCTTAA
GTAGCTGAAGCTCCGGTTTTGAACTATGCGCTCGGGGTTGGCGAGTGTGTTTTGTGAAGTTTTTTAGGCA
CCTTTTGAAATGTAATCATTTGGGTCAATATGTAATTTTCAGTGTTAGACTTGTAAATTGTCCGCTAAAT
TCTGGCCGTTTTTGGCTTTTTTGTTAGACAACATGGCCAAGCCTTTGTCTCAAGAAGAATCCACCCTCAT
TGAAAGAGCAACGGCTACAATCAACAGCATCCCCATCTCTGAAGACTACAGCGTCGCCAGCGCAGCTCTC
TCTAGCGACGGCCGCATCTTCACTGGTGTCAATGTATATCATTTTACTGGGGGACCTTGTGCAGAACTCG
TGGTGCTGGGCACTGCTGCTGCTGCGGCAGCTGGCAACCTGACTTGTATCGTCGCGATCGGAAATGAGAA
CAGGGGCATCTTGAGCCCCTGCGGACGGTGCCGACAGGTGCTTCTCGATCTGCATCCTGGGATCAAAGCC
ATAGTGAAGGACAGTGATGGACAGCCGACGGCAGTTGGGATTCGTGAATTGCTGCCCTCTGGTTATGTGT
GGGAGGGCTAAGCTAGTATGTAAGCCTAGTCTTAGATAATAAAATCGCTATCCATCGAAGATGGATGTGT
GTTGGTTTTTTGTGTGTGTAACGCTAGGCGCGCCTGGTGTACCGAGAACGATCCTCTCAGTGCGAGTCTC
GACGATCCATATCGTTGCTTGGCAGTCAGCCAGTCGGAATCCAGCTTGGGACCCAGGAAGTCCAATCGTC
AGATATTGTACTCAAGCCTGGTCACGGCAGCGTACCGATCTGTTTAAACCTAGATATTGATAGTCTGATC
GGTCAACGTATAATCGAGTCCTAGCTTTTGCAAACATCTATCAAGAGACAGGATCAGCAGGAGGCTTTCG
CATGAGTATTCAACATTTCCGTGTCGCCCTTATTCCCTTTTTTGCGGCATTTTGCCTTCCTGTTTTTGCT
CACCCAGAAACGCTGGTGAAAGTAAAAGATGCTGAAGATCAGTTGGGTGCGCGAGTGGGTTACATCGAAC
TGGATCTCAACAGCGGTAAGATCCTTGAGAGTTTTCGCCCCGAAGAACGCTTTCCAATGATGAGCACTTT
TAAAGTTCTGCTATGTGGCGCGGTATTATCCCGTATTGACGCCGGGCAAGAGCAACTCGGTCGCCGCATA
CACTATTCTCAGAATGACTTGGTTGAGTATTCACCAGTCACAGAAAAGCATCTTACGGATGGCATGACAG
TAAGAGAATTATGCAGTGCTGCCATAACCATGAGTGATAACACTGCGGCCAACTTACTTCTGACAACGAT
TGGAGGACCGAAGGAGCTAACCGCTTTTTTGCACAACATGGGGGATCATGTAACTCGCCTTGATCGTTGG
GAACCGGAGCTGAATGAAGCCATACCAAACGACGAGCGTGACACCACGATGCCTGTAGCAATGGCAACAA
CCTTGCGTAAACTATTAACTGGCGAACTACTTACTCTAGCTTCCCGGCAACAGTTGATAGACTGGATGGA
GGCGGATAAAGTTGCAGGACCACTTCTGCGCTCGGCCCTTCCGGCTGGCTGGTTTATTGCTGATAAATCT
GGAGCCGGTGAGCGTGGGTCTCGCGGTATCATTGCAGCACTGGGGCCAGATGGTAAGCCCTCCCGTATCG
TAGTTATCTACACGACGGGGAGTCAGGCAACTATGGATGAACGAAATAGACAGATCGCTGAGATAGGTGC
CTCACTGATTAAGCATTGGTAACCGATTCTAGGTGCATTGGCGCAGAAAAAAATGCCTGATGCGACGCTG
CGCGTCTTATACTCCCACATATGCCAGATTCAGCAACGGATACGGCTTCCCCAACTTGCCCACTTCCATA
CGTGTCCTCCTTACCAGAAATTTATCCTTAAGATCCCGAATCGTTTAAACTCGACTCTGGCTCTATCGAA
TCTCCGTCGTTTCGAGCTTACGCGAACAGCCGTGGCGCTCATTTGCTCGTCGGGCATCGAATCTCGTCAG
CTATCGTCAGCTTACCTTTTTGGCAGCGATCGCGGCTCCCGACATCTTGGACCATTAGCTCCACAGGTAT
CTTCTTCCCTCTAGTGGTCATAACAGCAGCTTCAGCTACCTCTCAATTCAAAAAACCCCTCAAGACCCGT
TTAGAGGCCCCAAGGGGTTATGCTATCAATCGTTGCGTTACACACACAAAAAACCAACACACATCCATCT
TCGATGGATAGCGATTTTATTATCTAACTGCTGATCGAGTGTAGCCCTTAACCGCTTTTGAATGTCCGTC
TTAGTTAATCCCTAATTGAACGCTCCAAAAGGTGACTTCCAATAGGGATTTATTCCTTTTAAAATTAACG
GCATAATCGTAGATCTCGTGAGGCTCCGGTGCCCGTCAGTGGGCAGAGCGCACATCGCCCACAGTCCCCG
AGAAGTTGGGGGGAGGGGTCGGCAATTGAACCGGTGCCTAGAGAAGGTGGCGCGGGGTAAACTGGGAAAG
TGATGTCGTGTACTGGCTCCGCCTTTTTCCCGAGGGTGGGGGAGAACCGTATATAAGTGCACTAGTCGCC
GTGAACGTTCTTTTTCGCAACGGGTTTGCCGCCAGAACACAGGTAAGTGCCGTGTGTGGTTCCCGCGGGC
CTGGCCTCTTTACGGGTTATGGCCCTTGCGTGCCTTGAATTACTTCCACCTGGCTGCAGTACGTGATTCT
TGATCCCGAGCTTCGGGTTGGAAGTGGGTGGGAGAGTTCGTGGCCTTGCGCTTAAGGAGCCCCTTCGCCT
CGTGCTTGAGTTGTGGCCTGGCCTGGGCGCTGGGGCCGCCGCGTGCGAATCTGGTGGCACCTTCGCGCCT
GTCTCGCTGCTTTCGATAAGTCTCTAGCCATTTAAAATTTTTGATGACCTGCTGCGACGCTTTTTTTCTG
GCAAGATAGTCTTGTAAATGCGGGCCAAGATCAGCACACTGGTATTTCGGTTTTTGGGGCCGCGGGCGGC
GACGGGGCCCGTGCGTCCCAGCGCACATGTTCGGCGAGGCGGGGCCTGCGAGCGCGGCCACCGAGAATCG
GACGGGGGTAGTCTCAAGCTGCCCGGCCTGCTCTGGTGCCTGGCCTCGCGCCGCCGTGTATCGCCCCGCC
CTGGGCGGCAAGGCTGGCCCGGTCGGCACCAGTTGCGTGAGCGGAAAGATGGCCGCTTCCCGGCCCTGCT
GCAGGGAGCACAAAATGGAGGACGCGGCGCTCGGGAGAGCGGGCGGGTGAGTCACCCACACAAAGGAAAA
GGGCCTTTCCGTCCTCAGCCGTCGCTTCATGTGACTCCACGGAGTACCGGGCGCCGTCCAGGCACCTCGA
TTAGTTCTCCAGCTTTTGGAGTACGTCGTCTTTAGGTTGGGGGGAGGGGTTTTATGCGATGGAGTTTCCC
CACACTGAGTGGGTGGAGACTGAAGTTAGGCCAGCTTGGCACTTGATGTAATTCTCCTTGGAATTTGCCC
TTTTTGAGTTTGGATCTTGGTTCATTCTCAAGCCTCAGACAGTGGTTCAAAGTTTTTTTCTTCCATTTCA
GGTGTCGTGAAAACTACCCCTAAAAGCCAAAAGATCTTTGTCGATCCTACCATCCACTCGACACACCCGC
CAGCGGCCGCTGCCAAGCTTGCTAGGAATTCGTAACGCTCTTCGAGAAAGCAGATTCTCATATCCATCTT
GAGTCTTCTTTCTCGCAAGACAACACGAAATAGACACAGTCTCTTCCCTAGCTGTACACTGAGCCGAATT
CCGCGTCTGCAGGATATCAAGCTTGGAATTCGTGAGTCTATGGGACGCTTGATGTTTTCTTTCCCCTTCT
TTTCTATGGTTAAGTTCATGTCATAGGAAGGGGATAAGTAACAGGGTACAGTTTAGAATGGGAAACAGAC
GAATGATTGCATCAGTGTGGAAGTCTCAGGATCGTTTTAGTTTCTTTTATTTGCTGTTCATAACAATTGT
TTTCTTTTGTTTAATTCTTGCTTTCTTTTTTTTTCTTCTCCGCAATTTTTACTATTATACTTAATGCCTT
AACATTGTGTATAACAAAAGGAAATATCTCTGAGATACATTAAGTAACTTAAAAAAAAACTTTACACAGT
CTGCCTAGTACATTACTATTTGGAATATATGTGTGCTTATTTGCATATTCATAATCTCCCTACTTTATTT
TCTTTTATTTTTAATTGATACATAATCATTATACATATTTATGGGTTAAAGTGTAATGTTTTAATATGTG
TACACATATTGACCAAATCAGGGTAATTTTGCATTTGTAATTTTAAAAAATGCTTTCTTCTTTTAATATA
CTTTTTTGTTTATCTTATTTCTAATACTTTCCCTAATCTCTTTCTTTCAGGGCAATAATGATACAATGTA
TCATGCCTCTTTGCACCATTCTAAAGAATAACAGTGATAATTTCTGGGTTAAGGCAATAGCAATATCTCT
GCATATAAATATTTCTGCATATAAATTGTAACTGATGTAAGAGGTTTCATATTGCTAATAGCAGCTACAA
TCCAGCTACCATTCTGCTTTTATTTTATGGTTGGGATAAGGCTGGATTATTCTGAGTCCAAGCTAGGCCC
TTTTGCTAATCATGTTCATACCTCTTATCTTCCTCCCACAGCGCGTCTGCAGGATATCAAGCTTGCGGTA
CCGCGGGCCCGGCCACCATGGACAAGAAGTACAGCATCGGCCTGGACATCGGCACCAACTCTGTGGGCTG
GGCCGTGATCACCGACGAGTACAAGGTGCCCAGCAAGAAATTCAAGGTGCTGGGCAACACCGACCGGCAC
AGCATCAAGAAGAACCTGATCGGCGCCCTGCTGTTCGACAGCGGAGAAACAGCCGAGGCCACCCGGCTGA
AGAGAACCGCCAGAAGAAGATACACCAGACGGAAGAACCGGATCTGCTATCTGCAAGAGATCTTCAGCAA
CGAGATGGCCAAGGTGGACGACAGCTTCTTCCACAGACTGGAAGAGTCCTTCCTGGTGGAAGAGGATAAG
AAGCACGAGCGGCACCCCATCTTCGGCAACATCGTGGACGAGGTGGCCTACCACGAGAAGTACCCCACCA
TCTACCACCTGAGAAAGAAACTGGTGGACAGCACCGACAAGGCCGACCTGCGGCTGATCTATCTGGCCCT
GGCCCACATGATCAAGTTCCGGGGCCACTTCCTGATCGAGGGCGACCTGAACCCCGACAACAGCGACGTG
GACAAGCTGTTCATCCAGCTGGTGCAGACCTACAACCAGCTGTTCGAGGAAAACCCCATCAACGCCAGCG
GCGTGGACGCCAAGGCCATCCTGTCTGCCAGACTGAGCAAGAGCAGACGGCTGGAAAATCTGATCGCCCA
GCTGCCCGGCGAGAAGAAGAATGGCCTGTTCGGCAACCTGATTGCCCTGAGCCTGGGCCTGACCCCCAAC
TTCAAGAGCAACTTCGACCTGGCCGAGGATGCCAAACTGCAGCTGAGCAAGGACACCTACGACGACGACC
TGGACAACCTGCTGGCCCAGATCGGCGACCAGTACGCCGACCTGTTTCTGGCCGCCAAGAACCTGTCCGA
CGCCATCCTGCTGAGCGACATCCTGAGAGTGAACACCGAGATCACCAAGGCCCCCCTGAGCGCCTCTATG
ATCAAGAGATACGACGAGCACCACCAGGACCTGACCCTGCTGAAAGCTCTCGTGCGGCAGCAGCTGCCTG
AGAAGTACAAAGAGATTTTCTTCGACCAGAGCAAGAACGGCTACGCCGGCTACATCGATGGCGGAGCCAG
CCAGGAAGAGTTCTACAAGTTCATCAAGCCCATCCTGGAAAAGATGGACGGCACCGAGGAACTGCTCGTG
AAGCTGAACAGAGAGGACCTGCTGCGGAAGCAGCGGACCTTCGACAACGGCAGCATCCCCCACCAGATCC
ACCTGGGAGAGCTGCACGCCATTCTGCGGCGGCAGGAAGATTTTTACCCATTCCTGAAGGACAACCGGGA
AAAGATCGAGAAGATCCTGACCTTCCGCATCCCCTACTACGTGGGCCCTCTGGCCAGGGGAAACAGCAGA
TTCGCCTGGATGACCAGAAAGAGCGAGGAAACCATCACCCCCTGGAACTTCGAGGAAGTGGTGGACAAGG
GCGCCAGCGCCCAGAGCTTCATCGAGCGGATGACCAACTTCGATAAGAACCTGCCCAACGAGAAGGTGCT
GCCCAAGCACAGCCTGCTGTACGAGTACTTCACCGTGTACAACGAGCTGACCAAAGTGAAATACGTGACC
GAGGGAATGAGAAAGCCCGCCTTCCTGAGCGGCGAGCAGAAAAAAGCCATCGTGGACCTGCTGTTCAAGA
CCAACCGGAAAGTGACCGTGAAGCAGCTGAAAGAGGACTACTTCAAGAAAATCGAGTGCTTCGACTCCGT
GGAAATCTCCGGCGTGGAAGATCGGTTCAACGCCTCCCTGGGCACATACCACGATCTGCTGAAAATTATC
AAGGACAAGGACTTCCTGGACAATGAGGAAAACGAGGACATTCTGGAAGATATCGTGCTGACCCTGACAC
TGTTTGAGGACAGAGAGATGATCGAGGAACGGCTGAAAACCTATGCCCACCTGTTCGACGACAAAGTGAT
GAAGCAGCTGAAGCGGCGGAGATACACCGGCTGGGGCAGGCTGAGCCGGAAGCTGATCAACGGCATCCGG
GACAAGCAGTCCGGCAAGACAATCCTGGATTTCCTGAAGTCCGACGGCTTCGCCAACAGAAACTTCATGC
AGCTGATCCACGACGACAGCCTGACCTTTAAAGAGGACATCCAGAAAGCCCAGGTGTCCGGCCAGGGCGA
TAGCCTGCACGAGCACATTGCCAATCTGGCCGGCAGCCCCGCCATTAAGAAGGGCATCCTGCAGACAGTG
AAGGTGGTGGACGAGCTCGTGAAAGTGATGGGCCGGCACAAGCCCGAGAACATCGTGATCGAAATGGCCA
GAGAGAACCAGACCACCCAGAAGGGACAGAAGAACAGCCGCGAGAGAATGAAGCGGATCGAAGAGGGCAT
CAAAGAGCTGGGCAGCCAGATCCTGAAAGAACACCCCGTGGAAAACACCCAGCTGCAGAACGAGAAGCTG
TACCTGTACTACCTGCAGAATGGGCGGGATATGTACGTGGACCAGGAACTGGACATCAACCGGCTGTCCG
ACTACGATGTGGACCATATCGTGCCTCAGAGCTTTCTGAAGGACGACTCCATCGATAACAAAGTGCTGAC
TCGGAGCGACAAGAACCGGGGCAAGAGCGACAACGTGCCCTCCGAAGAGGTCGTGAAGAAGATGAAGAAC
TACTGGCGCCAGCTGCTGAATGCCAAGCTGATTACCCAGAGGAAGTTCGACAATCTGACCAAGGCCGAGA
GAGGCGGCCTGAGCGAACTGGATAAGGCCGGCTTCATCAAGAGACAGCTGGTGGAAACCCGGCAGATCAC
AAAGCACGTGGCACAGATCCTGGACTCCCGGATGAACACTAAGTACGACGAGAACGACAAACTGATCCGG
GAAGTGAAAGTGATCACCCTGAAGTCCAAGCTGGTGTCCGATTTCCGGAAGGATTTCCAGTTTTACAAAG
TGCGCGAGATCAACAACTACCACCACGCCCACGACGCCTACCTGAACGCCGTCGTGGGAACCGCCCTGAT
CAAAAAGTACCCTAAGCTGGAAAGCGAGTTCGTGTACGGCGACTACAAGGTGTACGACGTGCGGAAGATG
ATCGCCAAGAGCGAGCAGGAAATCGGCAAGGCTACCGCCAAGTACTTCTTCTACAGCAACATCATGAACT
TTTTCAAGACCGAGATTACCCTGGCCAACGGCGAGATCCGGAAGCGGCCTCTGATCGAGACAAACGGCGA
AACAGGCGAGATCGTGTGGGATAAGGGCCGGGACTTTGCCACCGTGCGGAAAGTGCTGTCTATGCCCCAA
GTGAATATCGTGAAAAAGACCGAGGTGCAGACAGGCGGCTTCAGCAAAGAGTCTATCCTGCCCAAGAGGA
ACAGCGACAAGCTGATCGCCAGAAAGAAGGACTGGGACCCTAAGAAGTACGGCGGCTTCGACAGCCCCAC
CGTGGCCTATTCTGTGCTGGTGGTGGCCAAAGTGGAAAAGGGCAAGTCCAAGAAACTGAAGAGTGTGAAA
GAGCTGCTGGGGATCACCATCATGGAAAGAAGCAGCTTCGAGAAGAATCCCATCGACTTTCTGGAAGCCA
AGGGCTACAAAGAAGTGAAAAAGGACCTGATCATCAAGCTGCCTAAGTACTCCCTGTTCGAGCTGGAAAA
CGGCCGGAAGAGAATGCTGGCCTCTGCCGGCGAACTGCAGAAGGGAAACGAACTGGCCCTGCCCTCCAAA
TATGTGAACTTCCTGTACCTGGCCAGCCACTATGAGAAGCTGAAGGGCTCCCCCGAGGATAATGAGCAGA
AACAGCTGTTTGTGGAACAGCACAAACACTACCTGGACGAGATCATCGAGCAGATCAGCGAGTTCTCCAA
GAGAGTGATCCTGGCCGACGCTAATCTGGACAAGGTGCTGAGCGCCTACAACAAGCACAGAGACAAGCCT
ATCAGAGAGCAGGCCGAGAATATCATCCACCTGTTTACCCTGACCAATCTGGGAGCCCCTGCCGCCTTCA
AGTACTTTGACACCACCATCGACCGGAAGAGGTACACCAGCACCAAAGAGGTGCTGGACGCCACCCTGAT
CCACCAGAGCATCACCGGCCTGTACGAGACACGGATCGACCTGTCTCAGCTGGGAGGCGACGCCTATCCC
TATGACGTGCCCGATTATGCCAGCCTGGGCAGCGGCTCCCCCAAGAAAAAACGCAAGGTGGAAGATCCTA
AGAAAAAGCGGAAAGTGGACGGCATTGGTAGTGGGAGCAACGGCAGCAGCGGATCCAGCGAGCTGATTAA
GGAGAACATGCACATGAAGCTGTACATGGAGGGCACCGTGGACAACCATCACTTCAAGTGCACATCCGAG
GGCGAAGGCAAGCCCTACGAGGGCACCCAGACCATGAGAATCAAGGTGGTCGAGGGCGGCCCTCTCCCCT
TCGCCTTCGACATCCTGGCTACTAGCTTCCTCTACGGCAGCAAGACCTTCATCAACCACACCCAGGGCAT
CCCCGACTTCTTCAAGCAGTCCTTCCCTGAGGGCTTCACATGGGAGAGAGTCACCACATACGAAGACGGG
GGCGTGCTGACCGCTACCCAGGACACCAGCCTCCAGGACGGCTGCCTCATCTACAACGTCAAGATCAGAG
GGGTGAACTTCACATCCAACGGCCCTGTGATGCAGAAGAAAACACTCGGCTGGGAGGCCTTCACCGAGAC
GCTGTACCCCGCTGACGGCGGCCTGGAAGGCAGAAACGACATGGCCCTGAAGCTCGTGGGCGGGAGCCAT
CTGATCGCAAACATCAAGACCACATATAGATCCAAGAAACCCGCTAAGAACCTCAAGATGCCTGGCGTCT
ACTATGTGGACTACAGACTGGAAAGAATCAAGGAGGCCAACAACGAGACCTACGTCGAGCAGCACGAGGT
GGCAGTGGCCAGATACTGCGACCTCCCTAGCAAACTGGGGCACAAGCTTAATTAGTAACTAGCTTGACTG
ACTGAGATACAGCGTACCTTCAGCTCACAGACATGATAAGATACATTGATGAGTTTGGACAAACCACAAC
TAGAATGCAGTGAAAAAAATGCTTTATTTGTGAAATTTGTGATGCTATTGCTTTATTTGTAACCATTATA
AGCTGCAATAAACAAGTTAACAACAACAATTGCATTCATTTTATGTTTCAGGTTCAGGGGGAGGTGTGGG
AGGTTTTTTAAAGCAAGTAAAACCTCTACAAATGTGGTATTGGCCCATCTCTATCGGTATCGTAGCATAA
CCCCTTGGGGCCTCTAAACGGGTCTTGAGGGGTTTTTTGTGCCCCTCGGGCCGGATTGCTATCTACCGGC
ATTGGCGCAGAAAAAAATGCCTGATGCGACGCTGCGCGTCTTATACTCCCACATATGCCAGATTCAGCAA
CGGATACGGCTTCCCCAACTTGCCCACTTCCATACGTGTCCTCCTTACCAGAAATTTATCCTTAAGGTCG
TCAGCTATCCTGCAGGCGATCTCTCGATTTCGATCAAGACATTCCTTTAATGGTCTTTTCTGGACACCAC
TAGGGGTCAGAAGTAGTTCATCAAACTTTCTTCCCTCCCTAATCTCATTGGTTACCTTGGGCTATCGAAA
CTTAATTAACCAGTCAAGTCAGCTACTTGGCGAGATCGACTTGTCTGGGTTTCGACTACGCTCAGAATTG
CGTCAGTCAAGTTCGATCTGGTCCTTGCTATTGCACCCGTTCTCCGATTACGAGTTTCATTTAAATCATG
TGAGCAAAAGGCCAGCAAAAGGCCAGGAACCGTAAAAAGGCCGCGTTGCTGGCGTTTTTCCATAGGCTCC
GCCCCCCTGACGAGCATCACAAAAATCGACGCTCAAGTCAGAGGTGGCGAAACCCGACAGGACTATAAAG
ATACCAGGCGTTTCCCCCTGGAAGCTCCCTCGTGCGCTCTCCTGTTCCGACCCTGCCGCTTACCGGATAC
CTGTCCGCCTTTCTCCCTTCGGGAAGCGTGGCGCTTTCTCATAGCTCACGCTGTAGGTATCTCAGTTCGG
TGTAGGTCGTTCGCTCCAAGCTGGGCTGTGTGCACGAACCCCCCGTTCAGCCCGACCGCTGCGCCTTATC
CGGTAACTATCGTCTTGAGTCCAACCCGGTAAGACACGACTTATCGCCACTGGCAGCAGCCACTGGTAAC
AGGATTAGCAGAGCGAGGTATGTAGGCGGTGCTACAGAGTTCTTGAAGTGGTGGCCTAACTACGGCTACA
CTAGAAGAACAGTATTTGGTATCTGCGCTCTGCTGAAGCCAGTTACCTTCGGAAAAAGAGTTGGTAGCTC
TTGATCCGGCAAACAAACCACCGCTGGTAGCGGTGGTTTTTTTGTTTGCAAGCAGCAGATTACGCGCAGA
AAAAAAGGATCTCAA
Features (pLannotate 1.2.2; 20 found; start..end, strand, type, name):
    172..236     -  CDS            bla(M) (fragment): β-lactamase lacking the signal sequence; bla(M); allows cytosolic expression of β-lactamase
    500..1709    +  promoter       UbC promoter: human ubiquitin C promoter
   1713..2111    +  CDS            BSD: blasticidin S deaminase; Aspergillus terreus BSD; confers resistance to blasticidin
   2138..2186    +  polyA_signal   poly(A) signal: synthetic polyadenylation signal
   2452..3312    +  CDS            AmpR: β-lactamase; bla; confers resistance to ampicillin, carbenicillin, and related antibiotics
   3325..3461    +  terminator     rrnG terminator: transcription terminator from the E. coli ribosomal RNA rrnG operon (Albrechtsen et al., 1991)
   3613..3684    +  misc_feature   5' β-globin insulator: insulator upstream of the human β-globin locus (Farrell et al., 2002)
   3689..3735    -  terminator     T7 terminator: transcription terminator for bacteriophage T7 RNA polymerase
   3753..3801    -  polyA_signal   poly(A) signal: synthetic polyadenylation signal
   3942..5120    +  promoter       EF-1α promoter: strong constitutive promoter for human elongation factor EF-1α
   5352..5440    +  intron         β-globin intron (fragment): internally truncated intron from human β-globin
   5810..6201    +  intron         β-globin intron (fragment): internally truncated intron from human β-globin
   6248..10351   +  CDS            cas9: CAS9_STRP1 - Also known as csn1 From Streptococcus pyogenes serotype M1.
  10487..11184   +  CDS            TagBFP (fragment): monomeric blue fluorescent protein mammalian codon-optimized
  11237..11358   -  polyA_signal   SV40 poly(A) signal: SV40 polyadenylation signal
  11381..11450   -  CDS            large T antigen (fragment): large T antigen from SV40 (simian virus 40)
  11473..11519   +  terminator     T7 terminator: transcription terminator for bacteriophage T7 RNA polymerase
  11549..11685   +  terminator     rrnG terminator: transcription terminator from the E. coli ribosomal RNA rrnG operon (Albrechtsen et al., 1991)
  11730..11801   +  misc_feature   3' β-globin insulator: insulator downstream of the human β-globin locus (Farrell et al., 2002)
  12027..12615   -  rep_origin     ori: high-copy-number ColE1/pMB1/pBR322/pUC origin of replication
