[The description below was written by a language model from this plasmid's Addgene catalogue record and pLannotate feature annotations shown in this document.]
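Description:
pSA073 HBB_IVS2-Cas9-BFP is a 12.6 kb mammalian expression and CRISPR plasmid built on the pPD008 backbone and catalogued as a Cp36 donor DNA. It therefore carries a Cp36 recombination site intended for recombinase-mediated placement of the cassette in the host genome, although that site is not picked up as a feature in the automated annotation. In bacteria it is maintained through a high-copy ColE1/pUC-type origin and an ampicillin resistance gene (AmpR).

The main payload is driven by the human EF-1α promoter. Downstream of the promoter, in the 5' untranslated region, sits the second intron (IVS2) of human β-globin (HBB), which the annotation detects as two β-globin intron fragments. This is followed by the Streptococcus pyogenes Cas9 coding sequence and then TagBFP, a monomeric blue fluorescent protein that reports Cas9 expression. The nature of the junction between Cas9 and TagBFP is not annotated. An SV40 polyadenylation signal lies just downstream of the unit, annotated on the opposite strand. The unit is bracketed by short 5' and 3' β-globin insulator elements along with T7 and rrnG terminators and a synthetic poly(A) signal, an arrangement that would help isolate it from neighbouring transcription. A separate cassette uses the human ubiquitin C promoter to express blasticidin S deaminase with a synthetic poly(A) signal, allowing blasticidin selection of mammalian cells.

According to the record, the construct is used to overexpress SpCas9-BFP. It comes from work testing whether incorporating intron sequences reduces silencing of Cas9 transgenes, with BFP fluorescence offering a way to follow expression over time.
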