Addgene plasmid #249134: pSA073 HBB_IVS2-Cas9-BFP
Purpose: Overexpression of SpCas9-BFP with HBB IVS2 intron in 5' UTR and blasticidin resistance gene. Contains Cp36 recombination site.
Depositing lab: Michael Bassik. Depositing organization: Stanford University. Publication: Reduced Cas9 transgene silencing by incorporation of intron sequences. Arana S, Du PP, Vaughan-Jackson A, Enright N, Spees K, Valbuena R, Garcia CA, Nguyen T, Venida A, Seczynska M, Bintu L, Lehner PJ, Prolo LM, Bassik MC. Nat Commun. 2025 Nov 27;16(1):10656. doi: 10.1038/s41467-025-65669-0. PubMed 41309578.
Backbone
  Vector backbone: pPD008
  Vector type: Mammalian Expression, CRISPR ; Cp36 donor DNA
  Selectable markers: Blasticidin
Growth in bacteria
  Bacterial resistance: Ampicillin, 100 μg/mL
  Growth temperature: 30°C
  Growth strain: NEB Stable
  Copy number: High Copy
Gene/Insert
  Gene/Insert name: HBB_IVS2-Cas9-TagBFP
  Species: H. sapiens (human); S. pyogenes Cas9, synthetic
  Mutation: HBB IVS2 intron
  Entrez Gene: HBB (a.k.a. CD113t-C, ECYT6, beta-globin)
  Promoter: EF1a
  Cloning method: Gibson Cloning
Terms and licenses: Academic/Nonprofit Terms; Industry Terms: Not Available to Industry
How to cite: pSA073 HBB_IVS2-Cas9-BFP was a gift from Michael Bassik (Addgene plasmid # 249134 ; http://n2t.net/addgene:249134 ; RRID:Addgene_249134)
