>Addgene plasmid #249134 | pSA073 HBB_IVS2-Cas9-BFP | depositor partial sequence | sequence record 491801 | HBB IVS2 intron
GTGAGTCTATGGGACGCTTGATGTTTTCTTTCCCCTTCTTTTCTATGGTTAAGTTCATGTCATAGGAAGG
GGATAAGTAACAGGGTACAGTTTAGAATGGGAAACAGACGAATGATTGCATCAGTGTGGAAGTCTCAGGA
TCGTTTTAGTTTCTTTTATTTGCTGTTCATAACAATTGTTTTCTTTTGTTTAATTCTTGCTTTCTTTTTT
TTTCTTCTCCGCAATTTTTACTATTATACTTAATGCCTTAACATTGTGTATAACAAAAGGAAATATCTCT
GAGATACATTAAGTAACTTAAAAAAAAACTTTACACAGTCTGCCTAGTACATTACTATTTGGAATATATG
TGTGCTTATTTGCATATTCATAATCTCCCTACTTTATTTTCTTTTATTTTTAATTGATACATAATCATTA
TACATATTTATGGGTTAAAGTGTAATGTTTTAATATGTGTACACATATTGACCAAATCAGGGTAATTTTG
CATTTGTAATTTTAAAAAATGCTTTCTTCTTTTAATATACTTTTTTGTTTATCTTATTTCTAATACTTTC
CCTAATCTCTTTCTTTCAGGGCAATAATGATACAATGTATCATGCCTCTTTGCACCATTCTAAAGAATAA
CAGTGATAATTTCTGGGTTAAGGCAATAGCAATATCTCTGCATATAAATATTTCTGCATATAAATTGTAA
CTGATGTAAGAGGTTTCATATTGCTAATAGCAGCTACAATCCAGCTACCATTCTGCTTTTATTTTATGGT
TGGGATAAGGCTGGATTATTCTGAGTCCAAGCTAGGCCCTTTTGCTAATCATGTTCATACCTCTTATCTT
CCTCCCACAG
